>Addgene plasmid #190357 | JAB2193 | addgene full sequence | sequence record 387075 | Addgene NGS Result
CCGGAATTAGACTCTTGGCAGGATATATTGTGGTGTAACGTTAAGCTTTGGTTGTCGACGAGTCAGTAAT
AAACGGCGTCAAAGTGGTTGCAGCCGGCACACACGAGTCGTGTTTATCAACTCAAAGCACAAATACTTTT
CCTCAACCTAAAAATAAGGCAATTAGCCAAAAACAACTTTGCGTGTAAACAACGCTCAATACACGTGTCA
TTTTATTATTAGCTATTGCTTCACCGCCTTAGCTTTCTCGTGACCTAGTCGTCCTCGTCTTTTCTTCTTC
TTCTTCTATAAAACAATACCCAAAGAGCTCTTCTTCTTCACAATTCAGATTTCAATTTCTCAAAATCTTA
AAAACTTTCTCTCAATTCTCTCTACCGTGATCAAGGTAAATTTCTGTGTTCCTTATTCTCTCAAAATCTT
CGATTTTGTTTTCGTTCGATCCCAATTTCGTATATGTTCTTTGGTTTAGATTCTGTTAATCTTAGATCGT
AGACGATTTTCTGGGTTTGATCGTTAGATATCATCTTAATTCTCGATTAGGGTTTCATAGATATCATCCG
ATTTGTTCAAATAATTTGAGTTTTGTCGAATAATTACTCTTCGATTTGTGATTTCTATCTAGATCTGGTG
TTAGTTTCTAGTTTGTGCGATCGAATTTGTCGATTAATCTGAGTTTTTCTGATTAACAGCACCATGGCAA
AGGATGTGGAAGCCGTTCCCGGAGAAGGATTTCAGACAAGAGACTATCAAGATCCGCCACCAGCTCCGTT
TATTGATGGAGCGGAGCTAAAGAAGTGGTCTTTCTACAGAGCAGTTATCGCAGAGTTCGTAGCCACTCTC
CTCTTCTTATACATCACCGTTTTGACAGTCATCGGTTACAAGATTCAGTCCGATACTGATGCCGGTGGCG
TAGATTGCGGCGGAGTTGGAATCCTCGGTATCGCTTGGGCCTTTGGTGGTATGATCTTCATCCTCGTCTA
CTGCACCGCCGGTATCTCTGGTGGTCACATTAACCCAGCGGTGACATTTGGGCTATTCTTGGCACGTAAA
GTGTCGTTACCTAGGGCCCTATTGTACATAATCGCTCAGTGTTTGGGTGCGATTTGTGGAGTTGGTTTTG
TCAAAGCCTTCCAAAGCTCTTACTACACCCGTTACGGAGGTGGAGCCAACTCTCTAGCCGATGGCTACAG
CACAGGGACCGGTCTAGCCGCAGAGATCATTGGTACTTTCGTTCTTGTCTACACCGTATTCTCTGCCACT
GACCCCAAACGTAGTGCCAGAGACTCCCACGTTCCGGTGTTGGCGCCACTTCCAATCGGATTTGCCGTGT
TCATGGTACATTTGGCTACCATTCCCATTACCGGAACCGGAATTAACCCGGCAAGGAGTTTCGGAGCTGC
CGTAATCTACAACAAGAGCAAGCCATGGGATGACCACTGGATATTTTGGGTTGGACCATTCATTGGAGCT
GCGATAGCTGCATTCTACCACCAATTCGTTCTAAGAGCTTCAGGTTCTAAGTCTCTTGGATCATTCAGAA
GTGCTGCCAACGTCGGATCCATGGTGAGCAAGGGCGAGGAGGATAACATGGCCATCATCAAGGAGTTCAT
GCGCTTCAAGGTGCACATGGAGGGCTCCGTGAACGGCCACGAGTTCGAGATCGAGGGCGAGGGCGAGGGC
CGCCCCTACGAGGGCACCCAGACCGCCAAGCTGAAGGTGACCAAGGGTGGCCCCCTGCCCTTCGCCTGGG
ACATCCTGTCCCCTCAGTTCATGTACGGCTCCAAGGCCTACGTGAAGCACCCCGCCGACATCCCCGACTA
CTTGAAGCTGTCCTTCCCCGAGGGCTTCAAGTGGGAGCGCGTGATGAACTTCGAGGACGGCGGCGTGGTG
ACCGTGACCCAGGACTCCTCCCTGCAGGACGGCGAGTTCATCTACAAGGTGAAGCTGCGCGGCACCAACT
TCCCCTCCGACGGCCCCGTAATGCAGAATAAGACCATGGGCTGGGAGGCCTCCTCCGAGCGGATGTACCC
CGAGGACGGCGCCCTGAAGGGCGAGATCAAGCAGAGGCTGAAGCTGAAGGACGGCGGCCACTACGACGCT
GAGGTCAAGACCACCTACAAGGCCAAGAAGCCCGTGCAGCTGCCCGGCGCCTACAACGTCAACATCAAGT
TGGACATCACCTCCCACAACGAGGACTACACCATCGTGGAACAGTACGAACGCGCCGAGGGCCGCCACTC
CACCGGCGGCATGGAGGAGCTGTACAAGTAAAGCGGCCGCCCGGCTGCAGATCGTTCAAACATTTGGCAA
TAAAGTTTCTTAAGATTGAATCCTGTTGCCGGTCTTGCGATGATTATCATATAATTTCTGTTGAATTACG
TTAAGCATGTAATAATTAACATGTAATGCATGACGTTATTTATGAGATGGGTTTTTATGATTAGAGTCCC
GCAATTATACATTTAATACGCGATAGAAAACAAAATATAGCGCGCAAACTAGGATAAATTATCGCGCGCG
GTGTCATCTATGTTACTAGATCGGGGCGCGCCCTCGAGGAAGACGTAATGATAGAAAAGTTGGCTGCGGC
CGCGAAACTCTATCATTGATAGAGTGAACTCTATCATTGATAGAGTCAACTCTATCATTGATAGAGTCAA
CTCTATCATTGATAGAGTGTACTCTATCATTGATAGAGTAGACTCTATCATTGATAGAGTCGGGTCTAAG
CTAGCTAGGCCACCCACAATCCCACTATCCTTTCGCAAGACCCTTCCTCTATATAAGGAAGTTCATTTCA
TTTGGAGAGAACACGGGGGACTCTAGACACCATGGTGAGTAAAGGAGAAGAACTTTTCACTGGAGTTGTC
CCAATTCTTGTTGAATTAGATGGTGATGTTAATGGGCACAAATTTTCTGTCAGTGGAGAGGGTGAAGGTG
ATGCAACATACGGAAAACTTACCCTTAAATTTATTTGCACTACTGGAAAACTACCTGTTCCATGGCCAAC
CCTGGTCACCACCCTGACCTACGTAAGTTTCTGCTTCTACCTTTGATATATATATAATAATTATCATTAA
TTAGTAGTAATATAATATTTCAAATATTTTTTTCAAAATAAAAGAATGTAGTATATAGCAATTGCTTTTC
TGTAGTTTATAAGTGTGTATATTTTAATTTATAACTTTTCTAATATATGACCAAAATTTGTTGATGTGCA
GGGCGTGCAGTGCTTCTCCCGTTACCCTGATCATATGAAGCGGCACGACTTCTTCAAGAGCGCCATGCCT
GAGGGATACGTGCAGGAGAGGACCATCTTCTTCAAGGACGACGGGAACTACAAGACACGTGCTGAAGTCA
AGTTTGAGGGTGACACCCTCGTCAACAGGATCGAGCTTAAGGGAATCGATTTCAAGGAGGACGGAAACAT
CCTCGGCCACAAGTTGGAATACAACTACAACTCCCACAACGTATACATCATGGCCGACAAGCAAAAGAAC
GGCATCAAAGCCAACTTCAAGACCCGCCACAACATCGAGGACGGCGGCGTGCAACTCGCTGATCATTATC
AACAAAATACTCCAATTGGCGATGGCCCTGTCCTTTTACCAGACAACCATTACCTGTCCACACAATCTGC
CCTTTCGAAAGATCCCAACGAAAAGAGAGATCACATGGTCCTTCTTGAGTTTGTAACAGCTGCTGGGATT
ACACATGGCATGGATGAACTATACAAATAATGTCAAGCCATTCTCTCGCAGATGATGTTCACTTTGTGTT
TTACTTCCTTTATGCATTCACAGCAATAAAAGAAAGAAATCTCCATCGCTTTTGGTTTTCTTCTCTGTCT
TAAGTTAGTCGTTTTCGTGTCTAATCTATTACTTATCATTGTAATAGACTCTTCTTCTATTGAGATTTGA
ATATAAACTAAAACACATTCCATTTTACTGTGTTCTCAACATTCAGAATGCAAACGGACTAACCGTAGTG
ACTCGGCTTGAGTCTTCGGGCTAGAGCGGACTAGTTCTAGAGCGGCCGCCACCGCGGTGGAGCTCCAGCT
TTTGTTCCCTTTAGTGAGGGTTAATTGCGCGCTTGGCGTAATCATGGTCATAGCTGTTTCCTGTGTGAAA
TTGTTATCCGCTCACAATTCCACACAACATACGAGCCGGAAGCATAAAGTGTAAAGCCTGGGGTGCCTAA
TGAGTGAGCTAACTCACATTAATTGCGTTGCGCTCACTGCCCGCTTTCCAGTCGGGAAACCTGTCGTGCC
AGCTGCATTAATGAATCGGCCAACGCGCGGGGAGAGGCGGTTTGCGTATTGGGCGCTCTTCCGCTTCCTC
GCTCACTGACTCGCTGCGCTCGGTCGTTCGGCTGCGGCGAGCGGTATCAGCTCACTCAAAGGCGGTAATA
CGGTTATCCACAGAATCAGGGGATAACGCAGGAAAGAACATGAAGGCCTTGACAGGATATATTGGCGGGT
AAACTAAGTCGCTGTATGTGTTTGTTTGAGATCTCATGTGAGCAAAAGGCCAGCAAAAGGCCAGGAACCG
TAAAAAGGCCGCGTTGCTGGCGTTTTTCCATAGGCTCCGCCCCCCTGACGAGCATCACAAAAATCGACGC
TCAAGTCAGAGGTGGCGAAACCCGACAGGACTATAAAGATACCAGGCGTTTCCCCCTGGAAGCTCCCTCG
TGCGCTCTCCTGTTCCGACCCTGCCGCTTACCGGATACCTGTCCGCCTTTCTCCCTTCGGGAAGCGTGGC
GCTTTCTCATAGCTCACGCTGTAGGTATCTCAGTTCGGTGTAGGTCGTTCGCTCCAAGCTGGGCTGTGTG
CACGAACCCCCCGTTCAGCCCGACCGCTGCGCCTTATCCGGTAACTATCGTCTTGAGTCCAACCCGGTAA
GACACGACTTATCGCCACTGGCAGCAGCCACTGGTAACAGGATTAGCAGAGCGAGGTATGTAGGCGGTGC
TACAGAGTTCTTGAAGTGGTGGCCTAACTACGGCTACACTAGAAGAACAGTATTTGGTATCTGTGCTCTG
CTGAAGCCAGTTACCTTCGGAAGAAGAGTTGGTAGCTCTTGATCCGGCAAACAAACCACCGCTGGTAGCG
GTGGTTTTTTTGTTTGCAAGCAGCAGATTACGCGCAGAAAAAAAGGATCTCAAGAAGATCCTTTGATCTT
TTCTACGGGGTCTGACGCTCAGTGGAACGAAAACTCACGTTAAGGGATTTTGGTCATGAATTCTTGTTAG
ACATTATTTGCCGACTACCTTGGTGATCTCGCCTTTCACGTAGTGAACAAATTCTTCCAACTGATCTGCG
CGCGAGGCCAAGCGATCTTCTTGTCCAAGATAAGCCTGCCTAGCTTCAAGTATGACGGGCTGATACTGGG
CCGGCAGGCGCTCCATTGCCCAGTCGGCAGCGACATCCTTCGGCGCGATTTTGCCGGTTACTGCGCTGTA
CCAAATGCGGGACAACGTAAGCACTACATTTCGCTCATCGCCAGCCCAGTCGGGCGGCGAGTTCCATAGC
GTTAAGGTTTCATTTAGCGCCTCAAATAGATCCTGTTCAGGAACCGGATCAAAGAGTTCCTCCGCCGCTG
GACCTACCAAGGCAACGCTATGTTCTCTTGCTTTTGTCAGCAAGATAGCCAGATCAATGTCGATCGTGGC
TGGCTCGAAGATACCTGCAAGAATGTCATTGCGCTGCCATTCTCCAAATTGCAGTTCGCGCTTAGCTGGA
TAACGCCACGGAATGATGTCGTCGTGCACAACAATGGTGACTTCTACAGCGCGGAGAATCTCGCTCTCTC
CAGGGGAAGCCGAAGTTTCCAAAAGGTCGTTGATCAAAGCTCGCCGCGTTGTTTCATCAAGCCTTACGGT
CACCGTAACCAGCAAATCAATATCACTGTGTGGCTTCAGGCCGCCATCCACTGCGGAGCCGTACAAATGT
ACGGCCAGCAACGTCGGTTCGAGATGGCGCTCGATGACGCCAACTACCTCTGATAGTTGAGTCGATACTT
CGGCGATCACCGCTTCCCTCATGATGTTTAACTCCTGAATTAAGCCGCGCCGCGAAGCGGTGTCGGCTTG
AATGAATTGTTAGGCGTCATCCTGTGCTCCCGAGAACCAGTACCAGTACATCGCTGTTTCGTTCGAGACT
TGAGGTCTAGTTTTATACGTGAACAGGTCAATGCCGCCGAGAGTAAAGCCACATTTTGCGTACAAATTGC
AGGCAGGTACATTGTTCGTTTGTGCCATGATGATATATTTTTATCTTGTGCAATGTAACATCAGAGATTT
TGAGACACAACGTGGCTTTGTTGAATAAATCGAACTTTTGCTGAGTTGAAGGATCAGATCACGCATCTTC
CCGACAACGCAGACCGTTCCGTGGCAAAGCAAAAGTTCAAAATCACCAACTGGTCCACCTACAACAAAGC
TCTCATCAACCGTGGCTCCCTCACTTTCTGGCTGGATGATGGGGCGATTCAGGAGATCCCCATCCAACAG
CCCGCCGTCGAGCGGGCTTTTTTATCCCCGGAAGCCTGTGGATAGAGGGTAGTTATCCACGTGAAACCGC
TAATGCCCCGCAAAGCCTTGATTCACGGGGCTTTCCGGCCCGCTCCAAAAACTATCCACGTGAAATCGCT
AATCAGGGTACGTGAAATCGCTAATCGGAGTACGTGAAATCGCTAATAAGGTCACGTGAAATCGCTAATC
AAAAAGGCACGTGAGAACGCTAATAGCCCTTTCAGATCAACAGCTTGCAAACACCCCTCGCTCCGGCAAG
TAGTTACAGCAAGTAGTATGTTCAATTAGCTTTTCAATTATGAATATATATATCAATTATTGGTCGCCCT
TGGCTTGTGGACAATGCGCTACGCGCACCGGCTCCGCCCGTGGACAACCGCAAGCGGTTGCCCACCGTCG
AGCGCCTTTGCCCACAACCCGGCGGCCGGCCGCAACAGATCGTTTTATAAATTTTTTTTTTTGAAAAAGA
AAAAGCCCGAAAGGCGGCAACCTCTCGGGCTTCTGGATTTCCGATCC
Features (pLannotate 1.2.2; 28 found; start..end, strand, type, name):
     16..38      +  misc_feature   LB T-DNA repeat: left border repeat from nopaline C58 T-DNA (truncated)
    694..1554    +  CDS            PIP2-1: PIP21_ARATH - Also known as PIP2A. Experimental evidence at protein level: Swiss-Prot protein existence level 1. Water channel required to facilitate the transport of water across cell membrane. Probably involved in root water uptake. Its function is impaired by Hg(2+). From Arabidopsis thaliana (Mouse-ear cress).
   1561..2270    +  CDS            mCherry (fragment): monomeric derivative of DsRed fluorescent protein (Shaner et al., 2004) mammalian codon-optimized
   2290..2542    +  terminator     NOS terminator: nopaline synthase terminator and poly(A) signal
   2597..2615    +  protein_bind   tet operator: bacterial operator O1 for the tetR and tetA genes tetracycline repressor TetR
   2618..2636    +  protein_bind   tet operator: bacterial operator O1 for the tetR and tetA genes tetracycline repressor TetR
   2639..2657    +  protein_bind   tet operator: bacterial operator O1 for the tetR and tetA genes tetracycline repressor TetR
   2660..2678    +  protein_bind   tet operator: bacterial operator O1 for the tetR and tetA genes tetracycline repressor TetR
   2681..2699    +  protein_bind   tet operator: bacterial operator O1 for the tetR and tetA genes tetracycline repressor TetR
   2702..2720    +  protein_bind   tet operator: bacterial operator O1 for the tetR and tetA genes tetracycline repressor TetR
   2745..2762    +  promoter       35SPPDK promoter (fragment): hybrid promoter consisting of the cauliflower mosaic virus 35S enhancer fused to the maize C4PPDK basal promoter (Yoo et al., 2007)
   2765..2809    +  promoter       minimal CaMV 35S promoter: minimal 35S promoter from cauliflower mosaic virus
   2836..3031    +  CDS            superfolder GFP (fragment): GFP variant that folds robustly even when fused to poorly folded proteins (Pédelacq et al., 2006)
   3033..3221    +  intron         IV2 intron: modified second intron of the potato ST-LS1 gene (Vancanneyt et al., 1990)
   3243..3740    +  CDS            mgfp5 (fragment): GFP with folding enhancement mutations; mgfp5; suitable for expression in plants due to removal of a cryptic intron
   4020..4055    -  misc_feature   MCS (fragment): pBluescript multiple cloning site
   4068..4086    -  promoter       T3 promoter: promoter for bacteriophage T3 RNA polymerase
   4131..4147    -  protein_bind   lac operator: The lac repressor binds to the lac operator to inhibit transcription in E. coli. This inhibition can be relieved by adding lactose or isopropyl-β-D-thiogalactopyranoside (IPTG). lac repressor encoded by lacI
   4155..4185    -  promoter       lac promoter: promoter for the E. coli lac operon
   4200..4221    -  protein_bind   CAP binding site: CAP binding activates transcription in the presence of cAMP. E. coli catabolite activator protein
   4234..4326    -  CDS            lacI (fragment): lac repressor; lacI; The lac repressor binds to the lac operator to inhibit transcription in E. coli. This inhibition can be relieved by adding lactose or isopropyl-β-D-thiogalactopyranoside (IPTG).
   4328..4452    -  rep_origin     RSF ori (fragment): Plasmids containing the RSF 1030 origin of replication can be propagated in E. coli cells that contain additional plasmids with compatible origins.
   4460..4484    +  misc_feature   RB T-DNA repeat: right border repeat from nopaline C58 T-DNA
   4575..5163    -  rep_origin     ori: high-copy-number ColE1/pMB1/pBR322/pUC origin of replication
   5257..6042    -  CDS            aadA: S3AD_SHIFL - Experimental evidence at protein level: Swiss-Prot protein existence level 1. Mediates bacterial resistance to the antibiotics streptomycin and spectinomycin. From Shigella flexneri.
   6103..6252    -  CDS            sat-1 (fragment): STA_ECOLX - Protein inferred from homology: Swiss-Prot protein existence level 3. Involved in resistance to streptothricin, a broad-spectrum antibiotic produced by streptomycetes (PubMed:1850404). Detoxifies streptothricin via acetylation of the beta amino group of the first beta-lysyl moiety of streptothricin (By similarity). From Escherichia coli.
   6394..6492    +  CDS            TRA2_ECOLX (fragment): Protein predicted: Swiss-Prot protein existence level 4. Required for transposition of transposon Tn903. From Escherichia coli.
   6500..6935    +  rep_origin     pSa ori: origin of replication from bacterial plasmid pSa
