[The description below was written by a language model from this plasmid's Addgene catalogue record and pLannotate feature annotations shown in this document.]
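Description:
JAB2193 is a plant expression binary vector built on the JAB2120 backbone, one of a set of plasmids supplying parts for synthetic genetic circuits in eudicot plants. Its payload lies between nopaline-type left and right T-DNA border repeats, which suggests delivery into plant cells by Agrobacterium. In bacteria it is maintained through a high-copy ColE1/pUC-type origin and selected with spectinomycin via aadA. A pSa origin is also present; it is the type used in small binary vectors for replication in Agrobacterium, normally with a helper replication function supplied separately. No plant selectable marker appears in the feature table. Small lac, T3 and multiple-cloning-site remnants near the right border look like leftovers from cloning rather than functional parts.

The T-DNA carries two expression units. The first, inherited from the backbone, is described as the UBQ10 promoter driving the Arabidopsis plasma-membrane aquaporin PIP2A fused to mCherry and terminated by the NOS terminator. The promoter itself was not picked up by the automated annotation, but an unannotated stretch precedes the PIP2A coding sequence. This cassette provides a constitutive red membrane marker that identifies transformed cells and can serve as a reference signal. The second unit is the circuit output: six tandem tet operator sites placed upstream of a minimal CaMV 35S promoter, driving a GFP coding sequence interrupted by the potato ST-LS1 IV2 intron, with an ADH terminator according to the insert name. The minimal promoter is expected to have little activity alone, so GFP output should depend on a TetR-based synthetic transcription factor binding the operators. The intron prevents functional GFP from being made in bacteria, so fluorescence reports expression in plant cells only. The construct therefore functions as a TetR-responsive reporter for testing synthetic transcriptional regulators and logic-gate designs.
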