Addgene plasmid #190357: JAB2193
Purpose: Plasmids encode parts for syntetic genetic circuit construction in eudicot plants (proUBQ10::PIP2A-mCherry-NOSt_6XTetRO-min35S::GFPint-ADHt)
Depositing lab: Jennifer Brophy & Jose Dinneny. Depositing organization: Stanford University. Publication: Synthetic genetic circuits as a means of reprogramming plant roots. Brophy JAN, Magallon KJ, Duan L, Zhong V, Ramachandran P, Kniazev K, Dinneny JR. Science. 2022 Aug 12;377(6607):747-751. doi: 10.1126/science.abo4326. Epub 2022 Aug 11. PubMed 35951698.
Backbone
  Vector backbone: JAB2120
  Vector type: Plant Expression
Growth in bacteria
  Bacterial resistance: Spectinomycin, 50 μg/mL
  Growth temperature: 37°C
  Growth strain: DH5alpha
  Copy number: High Copy
Gene/Insert
  Gene/Insert name: proUBQ10::PIP2A-mCherry-NOSt_6XTetRO-min35S::GFPint-ADHt
  Species: Synthetic
  Cloning method: Restriction Enzyme; 5′ cloning site unknown (unknown if destroyed)
Terms and licenses: Academic/Nonprofit Terms; Industry Terms: Not Available to Industry
Depositor comments: Backbone JAB2120 contains proUBQ10::PIP2A-mCherry-NOSt. Please see the fully annotated sequence linked the "Supplemental Documents" section. Please visit https://www.biorxiv.org/content/10.1101/2022.02.02.478917v1 for bioRxiv preprint.
How to cite: JAB2193 was a gift from Jennifer Brophy & Jose Dinneny (Addgene plasmid # 190357 ; http://n2t.net/addgene:190357 ; RRID:Addgene_190357)
